Addgene plasmid #49156: pTA7002-avrPto
Purpose: Plant transformation binary vector for Dexamethasone inducible expression of the type III effector gene avrPto
Depositing lab: Sheng Yang He. Depositing organization: Michigan State University. Publication: A Pseudomonas syringae type III effector suppresses cell wall-based extracellular defense in susceptible Arabidopsis plants. Hauck P, Thilmony R, He SY. Proc Natl Acad Sci U S A. 2003 Jul 8;100(14):8577-82. Epub 2003 Jun 19. 10.1073/pnas.1431173100 PubMed 12817082.
Backbone
  Vector backbone: pTA7002
  Backbone manufacturer: Nam-Hai Chua
  Vector type: Plant transformation binary vector
  Selectable markers: Hygromycin
Growth in bacteria
  Bacterial resistance: Kanamycin, 50 μg/mL
  Growth temperature: 37°C
  Growth strain: Top10
  Growth instructions: Please note: a binary vector-compatible Agrobacterium strain (such as GV3850) will have to be used prior to plant transformation. Plasmid should be grown at 30C after transformation to Agrobacterium (37C is ok for E. coli).
  Copy number: Low Copy
Gene/Insert
  Gene/Insert name: avrPto (alt names: avrPto1; avrPto1DC3000)
  Species: Pseudomonas syringae pv. tomato DC3000
  Insert size (bp): 495
  GenBank ID: NC_004578.1
  Promoter: dexamethasone inducible
  Cloning method: Restriction Enzyme; 5′ cloning site XhoI (not destroyed); 3′ cloning site SpeI (unknown if destroyed)
  Sequencing primers: 5′ CCGCTCGAGACCATGGGAAATATATGTGTC; 3′ GACTAGTTCATTGCCAGTTACGGTACG
Terms and licenses: Academic/Nonprofit Terms; Industry Terms: Not Available to Industry
Depositor comments: An efficient Agrobacterium-mediated transient transformation of Arabidopsis. K. Tsuda et al. Plant J. 2012 Feb;69(4):713-9
How to cite: pTA7002-avrPto was a gift from Sheng Yang He (Addgene plasmid # 49156 ; http://n2t.net/addgene:49156 ; RRID:Addgene_49156)
