[The description below was written by a language model from this plasmid's Addgene catalogue record.]
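Description:
pTA7002-avrPto is a plant transformation binary vector built on the pTA7002 backbone, designed for dexamethasone-inducible expression of the bacterial type III effector gene avrPto in plants. As a binary vector it is maintained in E. coli as a low-copy plasmid under kanamycin selection, then moved into a compatible Agrobacterium strain, which delivers the T-DNA region into plant cells. Transformed plant tissue is selected with hygromycin. No feature table accompanies the record, so the replication origins, T-DNA borders and the individual components of the inducible system are not itemised. The promoter is described only as dexamethasone inducible. In systems of this type, a constitutively produced glucocorticoid-responsive chimeric transcription factor is generally held inactive until the steroid is applied, after which it drives transcription from a target promoter upstream of the cloned gene.

The insert is a 495 bp avrPto coding sequence (also called avrPto1) from Pseudomonas syringae pv. tomato DC3000, cloned by restriction digestion between XhoI at the 5′ end, which is retained, and SpeI at the 3′ end, whose status after cloning is unknown. No epitope tags or reporter fusions are recorded. Placing the effector under chemical control allows it to be produced directly inside plant cells on demand, independent of bacterial delivery through the type III secretion system, and avoids problems that could arise from constitutive expression of a pathogen virulence protein. The associated work concerns effector-mediated suppression of cell wall-based extracellular defence in susceptible Arabidopsis, and depositor notes also point to its use in Agrobacterium-mediated transient transformation of Arabidopsis.
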