>Addgene plasmid #49156 | pTA7002-avrPto | depositor partial sequence | sequence record 72395 | avrPto1 gene
ATGGGAAATATATGTGTCGGCGGATCCAGGATGGCCCATCAGGTGAACTCCCCAGACCGAGTTAGTAACA
ACTCGGGTGACGAAGATAACGTAACGTCCAGTCAACTGCTGAGCGTCAGACATCAACTTGCGGAGTCTGC
TGGTGTACCAAGAGATCAGCATGAATTTGTTAGTAACCAAGCACCTCAAAGCCTGAGAAATCGCTACAAC
AATCTTTACTCACATACGCAAAGAACACTGGATATGGCGGACATGCAGCATAGGTACATGACGGGAGCGT
CAGGAATCAATCCGGGAATGCTGCCACATGAGAATGTGGACGATATGCGTAGCGCTATAACTGATTGGAG
TGACATGCGCGAAGCTCTGCAGTACGCAATGGGTATCCATGCCGACATCCCACCGTCTCCAGAGCGATTT
GTTGCGACTATGAACCCGAACGGATCAATTCGAATGTCAACACTTTCTCCTAGCCCGTACCGTAACTGGC
AATGA
