>Addgene plasmid #49156 | pTA7002-avrPto | addgene partial sequence | sequence record 82670 | avrPto-R 5'-TCATTGCCAGTTACGGTACG-3'
CCCATTGCGTACTGCAGAGCTTCGCGCATGTCACTCCAATCAGTTATAGCGCTACGCATATCGTCCACAT
TCTCATGTGGCAGCATTCCCGGATTGATTCCTGACGCTCCCGTCATGTACCTATGCTGCATGTCCGCCAT
ATCCAGTGTTCTTTGCGTATGTGAGTAAAGATTGTTGTAGCGATTTCTCAGGCTTTGAGGTGCTTGGTTA
CTAACAAATTCATGCTGATCTCTTGGTACACCAGCAGACTCCGCAAGTTGATGTCTGACGCTCAGCAGTT
GA
